Addgene plasmid #21075: pmRFP-LC3
Purpose: Mammalian expression of rat LC3 fused to mRFP
Depositing lab: Tamotsu Yoshimori. Depositing organization: The University of Osaka. Publication: Dissection of the autophagosome maturation process by a novel reporter protein, tandem fluorescent-tagged LC3. Kimura S, Noda T, Yoshimori T. Autophagy. 2007;3(5):452-60. 10.4161/auto.4451 PubMed 17534139.
Backbone
  Vector backbone: pmRFP-C1
  Backbone size w/o insert (bp): 4500
  Vector type: Mammalian Expression
  Selectable markers: Neomycin (select with G418)
Growth in bacteria
  Bacterial resistance: Kanamycin, 50 μg/mL
  Growth temperature: 37°C
  Growth strain: DH5alpha
  Copy number: Unknown
Gene/Insert
  Gene/Insert name: microtubule-associated protein 1 light chain 3 beta (alt names: Map1lc3b; LC3; LC3b)
  Species: R. norvegicus (rat)
  Insert size (bp): 738
  Mutation: First ATG is not included.
  GenBank ID: U05784
  Entrez Gene: Map1lc3b (a.k.a. LC3B, Map1lc3, Mpl3, zbs559)
  Tag / fusion protein: mRFP (N terminal on backbone)
  Cloning method: Restriction Enzyme; 5′ cloning site BglII (not destroyed); 3′ cloning site EcoRI (not destroyed)
  Sequencing primers: 5′ N/A
Terms and licenses: Academic/Nonprofit Terms; Industry Terms: Not Available to Industry
Depositor comments: Compbell RE, Tour O, Palmer AE, Steinbach PA, Baird GS, Zacharian DA, Tsien RY, A monomeric red fluorescent protein, Proc Natl Acad Sci USA. 2002, 99(12):7877-82
How to cite: pmRFP-LC3 was a gift from Tamotsu Yoshimori (Addgene plasmid # 21075 ; http://n2t.net/addgene:21075 ; RRID:Addgene_21075)
