[The description below was written by a language model from this plasmid's Addgene catalogue record and pLannotate feature annotations shown in this document.]
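Description:
pmRFP-LC3 is a mammalian expression plasmid built on the pmRFP-C1 backbone that produces rat LC3 (microtubule-associated protein 1 light chain 3 beta, Map1lc3b) fused at its N-terminus to the monomeric red fluorescent protein mRFP1. The sequenced record is about 5.4 kb. It replicates in bacteria from a high-copy ColE1/pUC-type origin and also carries an f1 phage origin. A single Tn5 aminoglycoside phosphotransferase gene (NeoR/KanR) provides both selections. It sits downstream of tandem bacterial (bla-type) and SV40 early promoters and ends with the HSV TK polyadenylation signal, so it confers kanamycin resistance in E. coli and G418 resistance in mammalian cells. The short ble, bGH poly(A) and large T antigen matches in the feature table are annotated only as fragments.

The expression cassette consists of the human CMV immediate-early enhancer and promoter driving the mRFP1 coding sequence, followed directly by LC3 and terminated by the SV40 polyadenylation signal. The rat LC3 insert was placed between the BglII and EcoRI sites of the multiple cloning site, and both sites were retained. Its first ATG is omitted, so translation starts at mRFP and reads through into LC3. The catalogued insert of 738 bp is longer than the annotated LC3 coding region, so the cloned fragment probably includes flanking sequence beyond the open reading frame. LC3 is an Atg8-family protein found on autophagosomes, and tagging at the N-terminus leaves its C-terminus free. The associated publication concerns dissection of autophagosome maturation with fluorescently tagged LC3 reporters, so the plasmid is suited to visualising LC3-positive autophagic structures as red puncta in transfected mammalian cells.
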