Features (pLannotate 1.2.2; 15 found; start..end, strand, type, name):
    321..425     -  promoter       AmpR promoter: bla
    452..880     +  rep_origin     f1 ori (sequence partly withheld): f1 bacteriophage origin of replication; arrow indicates direction of (+) strand synthesis
    914..1035    -  polyA_signal   SV40 poly(A) signal: SV40 polyadenylation signal
   1058..1142    -  CDS            large T antigen (fragment): large T antigen from SV40 (simian virus 40)
   1159..1196    -  misc_feature   MCS (fragment): multiple cloning site
   1505..1927    -  CDS            LC3 (sequence withheld): rat LC3 protein; Map1lc3b; Atg8 family member found on autophagosomes
   1937..2611    -  CDS            mRFP1: mRFP1 is a basic (constitutively fluorescent) red fluorescent protein published in 2002, derived from Discosoma sp.. It is reported to be a somewhat slowly-maturing monomer with low acid sensitivity.
   2640..2843    -  promoter       CMV promoter: human cytomegalovirus (CMV) immediate early promoter
   2844..3147    -  enhancer       CMV enhancer: human cytomegalovirus immediate early enhancer
   3322..3910    -  rep_origin     ori: high-copy-number ColE1/pMB1/pBR322/pUC origin of replication
   4132..4148    +  polyA_signal   bGH poly(A) signal (fragment): bovine growth hormone polyadenylation signal
   4239..4286    -  polyA_signal   HSV TK poly(A) signal: herpes simplex virus thymidine kinase polyadenylation signal (Cole and Stacy, 1985)
   4345..4497    -  CDS            ble (fragment): BLE_KLEPN - Experimental evidence at protein level: Swiss-Prot protein existence level 1. Binding protein with a strong affinity to the bleomycin family of antibiotics. Binds to CL990; an antimitotic-antibiotic compound. From Klebsiella pneumoniae.
   4518..5312    -  CDS            NeoR/KanR: aminoglycoside phosphotransferase from Tn5; aph(3')-II (or nptII); confers resistance to neomycin, kanamycin, and G418 (Geneticin®)
   5347..319     -  promoter       SV40 promoter (across the origin): SV40 enhancer and early promoter
>Addgene plasmid #21075 | pmRFP-LC3 | addgene full sequence | sequence record 364494 | Addgene NGS Result
CTTCTGGAATAGCTCAGAGGCCGAGGCGGCCTCGGCCTCTGCATAAATAAAAAAAATTAGTCAGCCATGG
GGCGGAGAATGGGCGGAACTGGGCGGAGTTAGGGGCGGGATGGGCGGAGTTAGGGGCGGGACTATGGTTG
CTGACTAATTGAGATGCATGCTTTGCATACTTCTGCCTGCTGGGGAGCCTGGGGACTTTCCACACCTGGT
TGCTGACTAATTGAGATGCATGCTTTGCATACTTCTGCCTGCTGGGGAGCCTGGGGACTTTCCACACCCT
AACTGACACACATTCCACAGCTGGTTCTTTCCGCCTCAGGACTCTTCCTTTTTCAATATTATTGAAGCAT
TTATCAGGGTTATTGTCTCATGAGCGGATACATATTTGAATGTATTTAGAAAAATAAACAAATAGGGGTT
CCGCGCACATTTCCCCGAAAAGTGCCACCTG
[124 nt withheld, positions 452-575]
C
[91 nt withheld, positions 577-667]
A
[49 nt withheld, positions 669-717]
CCTTTGACGTTGGAGTCCACGTTCTTT
[37 nt withheld, positions 745-781]
ACCCTATCTCGGTCTATTCTTTTGATTTATAAGGGATTTTGCCGATTTCGGCCTATTGGTTAAAAAATGA
GCTGATTTAACAAAAATTTAACGCGAATTTTAACAAAATATTAACGCTTACAATTTACGCGTTAAGATAC
ATTGATGAGTTTGGACAAACCACAACTAGAATGCAGTGAAAAAAATGCTTTATTTGTGAAATTTGTGATG
CTATTGCTTTATTTGTAACCATTATAAGCTGCAATAAACAAGTTAACAACAACAATTGCATTCATTTTAT
GTTTCAGGTTCAGGGGGAGGTGTGGGAGGTTTTTTAAAGCAAGTAAAACCTCTACAAATGTGGTATGGCT
GATTATGATCAGTTATCTAGATCCGGTGGATCCCGGGCCCGCGGTACCGTCGACTGCAGAATTCGCACCA
TAGTTATAAACCAGGGACATGACGACGTACACAACCCACACACGGCAGCAGTGGGGACTTACACAGTGTA
ACATAACATTGGGGGTTAGCAGGGACAGCTGCATGCAGGGAGGGTGGGTGCTGTGGGGAGCCAGGTCGAG
AGGTGGCTGTGTTGGCTTCCGTCCGTGACAGAGGCAGCTCTCACTGAGATTCTCAGACACGAGTGAGTGA
GTGACCGGGGATGGTCTGAGTGTCACAGTGGGCTCCATGCAGGTAGCAGGGAGCAGAGGCTTGCTTTAGT
TGGAAGTGGCTGTATGTCTGTCA
[423 nt withheld, positions 1505-1927]
TCTAGATCTGGCGCCGGTGGAGTGGCGGCCCTCGGCGCGCTCGTACTGTTCCACGATGGTGTAGTCCTCG
TTGTGGGAGGTGATGTCCAGCTTGATGTCGGTCTTGTAGGCGCCGGGCAGCTGCACGGGCTTCTTGGCCA
TGTAGGTGGTCTTGACCTCGGCGTCGTAGTGGCCGCCGTCCTTCAGCTTCAGCCTCATCTTGATCTCGCC
CTTCAGGGCGCCGTCCTCGGGGTACATCCGCTCGGTGGAGGCCTCCCAGCCCATGGTCTTCTTCTGCATT
ACGGGGCCGTCGGAGGGGAAGTTGGTGCCGCGCAGCTTCACCTTGTAGATGAACTCGCCGTCCTGCAGGG
AGGAGTCCTGGGTCACGGTCACCACGCCGCCGTCCTCGAAGTTCATCACGCGCTCCCACTTGAAGCCCTC
GGGGAAGGACAGCTTCAAGTAGTCGGGGATGTCGGCGGGGTGCTTCACGTAGGCCTTGGAGCCGTACTGG
AACTGAGGGGACAGGATGTCCCAGGCGAAGGGCAGGGGGCCGCCCTTGGTCACCTTCAGCTTGGCGGTCT
GGGTGCCCTCGTAGGGGCGGCCCTCGCCCTCGCCCTCGATCTCGAACTCGTGGCCGTTCACGGAGCCCTC
CATGCGCACCTTGAAGCGCATGAACTCCTTGATGACGTCCTCGGAGGAGGCCATGCTAGCGGATCTGACG
GTTCACTAAACCAGCTCTGCTTATATAGACCTCCCACCGTACACGCCTACCGCCCATTTGCGTCAATGGG
GCGGAGTTGTTACGACATTTTGGAAAGTCCCGTTGATTTTGGTGCCAAAACAAACTCCCATTGACGTCAA
TGGGGTGGAGACTTGGAAATCCCCGTGAGTCAAACCGCTATCCACGCCCATTGATGTACTGCCAAAACCG
CATCACCATGGTAATAGCGATGACTAATACGTAGATGTACTGCCAAGTAGGAAAGTCCCATAAGGTCATG
TACTGGGCATAATGCCAGGCGGGCCATTTACCGTCATTGACGTCAATAGGGGGCGTACTTGGCATATGAT
ACACTTGATGTACTGCCAAGTGGGCAGTTTACCGTAAATACTCCACCCATTGACGTCAATGGAAAGTCCC
TATTGGCGTTACTATGGGAACATACGTCATTATTGACGTCAATGGGCGGGGGTCGTTGGGCGGTCAGCCA
GGCGGGCCATTTACCGTAAGTTATGTAACGCGGAACTCCATATATGGGCTATGAACTAATGACCCCGTAA
TTGATTACTATTAATAACTAATGCATGGCGGTAATACGGTTATCCACAGAATCAGGGGATAACGCAGGAA
AGAACATGTGAGCAAAAGGCCAGCAAAAGGCCAGGAACCGTAAAAAGGCCGCGTTGCTGGCGTTTTTCCA
TAGGCTCCGCCCCCCTGACGAGCATCACAAAAATCGACGCTCAAGTCAGAGGTGGCGAAACCCGACAGGA
CTATAAAGATACCAGGCGTTTCCCCCTGGAAGCTCCCTCGTGCGCTCTCCTGTTCCGACCCTGCCGCTTA
CCGGATACCTGTCCGCCTTTCTCCCTTCGGGAAGCGTGGCGCTTTCTCATAGCTCACGCTGTAGGTATCT
CAGTTCGGTGTAGGTCGTTCGCTCCAAGCTGGGCTGTGTGCACGAACCCCCCGTTCAGCCCGACCGCTGC
GCCTTATCCGGTAACTATCGTCTTGAGTCCAACCCGGTAAGACACGACTTATCGCCACTGGCAGCAGCCA
CTGGTAACAGGATTAGCAGAGCGAGGTATGTAGGCGGTGCTACAGAGTTCTTGAAGTGGTGGCCTAACTA
CGGCTACACTAGAAGAACAGTATTTGGTATCTGCGCTCTGCTGAAGCCAGTTACCTTCGGAAAAAGAGTT
GGTAGCTCTTGATCCGGCAAACAAACCACCGCTGGTAGCGGTGGTTTTTTTGTTTGCAAGCAGCAGATTA
CGCGCAGAAAAAAAGGATCTCAAGAAGATCCTTTGATCTTTTCTACGGGGTCTGACGCTCAGTGGAACGA
AAACTCACGTTAAGGGATTTTGGTCATGAGATTATCAAAAAGGATCTTCACCTAGATCCTTTTAAATTAA
AAATGAAGTTTTAAATCAATCTAAAGTATATATGAGTAACCTGAGGCTATGGCAGGGCCTGCCGCCCCGA
CGTTGGCTGCGAGCCCTGGGCCTTCACCCGAACTTGGGGGGTGGGGTGGGGAAAAGGAAGAAACGCGGGC
GTATTGGCCCCAATGGGGTCTCGGTGGGGTATCGACAGAGTGCCAGCCCTGGGACCGAACCCCGCGTTTA
TGAACAAACGACCCAACACCGTGCGTTTTATTCTGTCTTTTTATTGCCGTCATAGCGCGGGTTCCTTCCG
GTATTGTCTCCTTCCGTGTTTCAGTTAGCCTCCCCCTAGGGTGGGCGAAGAACTCCAGCATGAGATCCCC
GCGCTGGAGGATCATCCAGCCGGCGTCCCGGAAAACGATTCCGAAGCCCAACCTTTCATAGAAGGCGGCG
GTGGAATCGAAATCTCGTGATGGCAGGTTGGGCGTCGCTTGGTCGGTCATTTCGAACCCCAGAGTCCCGC
TCAGAAGAACTCGTCAAGAAGGCGATAGAAGGCGATGCGCTGCGAATCGGGAGCGGCGATACCGTAAAGC
ACGAGGAAGCGGTCAGCCCATTCGCCGCCAAGCTCTTCAGCAATATCACGGGTAGCCAACGCTATGTCCT
GATAGCGGTCCGCCACACCCAGCCGGCCACAGTCGATGAATCCAGAAAAGCGGCCATTTTCCACCATGAT
ATTCGGCAAGCAGGCATCGCCATGGGTCACGACGAGATCCTCGCCGTCGGGCATGCTCGCCTTGAGCCTG
GCGAACAGTTCGGCTGGCGCGAGCCCCTGATGCTCTTCGTCCAGATCATCCTGATCGACAAGACCGGCTT
CCATCCGAGTACGTGCTCGCTCGATGCGATGTTTCGCTTGGTGGTCGAATGGGCAGGTAGCCGGATCAAG
CGTATGCAGCCGCCGCATTGCATCAGCCATGATGGATACTTTCTCGGCAGGAGCAAGGTGAGATGACAGG
AGATCCTGCCCCGGCACTTCGCCCAATAGCAGCCAGTCCCTTCCCGCTTCAGTGACAACGTCGAGCACAG
CTGCGCAAGGAACGCCCGTCGTGGCCAGCCACGATAGCCGCGCTGCCTCGTCTTGCAGTTCATTCAGGGC
ACCGGACAGGTCGGTCTTGACAAAAAGAACCGGGCGCCCCTGCGCTGACAGCCGGAACACGGCGGCATCA
GAGCAGCCGATTGTCTGTTGTGCCCAGTCATAGCCGAATAGCCTCTCCACCCAAGCGGCCGGAGAACCTG
CGTGCAATCCATCTTGTTCAATCATGCGAAACGATCCTCATCCTGTCTCTTGATCGATCTTTGCAAAAGC
CTAGGCCTCCAAAAAAGCCTCCTCACTA
