>Addgene plasmid #21075 | pmRFP-LC3 | addgene partial sequence | sequence record 81322 | SV40pA-R 5'-GAAATTTGTGATGCTATTGC-3'
TTATAAGCTGCAATAAACAAGTTAACAACAACAATTGCATTCATTTTATGTTTCAGGTTCAGGGGGAGGT
GTGGGAGGTTTTTTAAAGCAAGTAAAACCTCTACAAATGTGGTATGGCTGATTATGATCAGTTATCTAGA
TCCGGTGGATCCCGGGCCCGCGGTACCGTCGACTGCAGAATTCGCACCATAGTTATAAACCAGGGACATG
ACGACGTACACAACCCACACACGGCAGCAGTGGGGACTTACACAGTGTAACATAACATTGGGGGTTAGCA
GGGACAGCTGCATGCAGGGAGGGTGGGTGCTGTGGGGAGCCAGGTCGAGAGGTGGCTGTGTTGGCTTCCG
TCCGTGACAGAGGCAGCTCTCACTGAGATTCTCAGACACGAGTGAGTGAGTGACCGGGGATGGTCTGAGT
GTCACAGTGGGCTCCATGCAGGTAGCAGGGAGCAGAGGCTTGCTTTAGTTGGAAGTGGCTGTATGTCTGT
CA
[423 nt withheld, positions 493-915]
TCTAGATCTGGCGCCGGTGGAGTGGCGGCCCTCGGCGCGCTCGTACTGTTCCACGATGGTGTAGTCCTCG
TTGTGGGAGGTGATGTCCAGCTTGATGTC
