>Addgene plasmid #21075 | pmRFP-LC3 | addgene partial sequence | sequence record 82013 | CMV-F 5'-CGCAAATGGGCGGTAGGCGTG-3'
CTATATAAGCAGAGCTGGTTTAGTGAACCGTCAGATCCGCTAGCATGGCCTCCTCCGAGGACGTCATCAA
GGAGTTCATGCGCTTCAAGGTGCGCATGGAGGGCTCCGTGAACGGCCACGAGTTCGAGATCGAGGGCGAG
GGCGAGGGCCGCCCCTACGAGGGCACCCAGACCGCCAAGCTGAAGGTGACCAAGGGCGGCCCCCTGCCCT
TCGCCTGGGACATCCTGTCCCCTCAGTTCCAGTACGGCTCCAAGGCCTACGTGAAGCACCCCGCCGACAT
CCCCGACTACTTGAAGCTGTCCTTCCCCGAGGGCTTCAAGTGGGAGCGCGTGATGAACTTCGAGGACGGC
GGCGTGGTGACCGTGACCCAGGACTCCTCCCTGCAGGACGGCGAGTTCATCTACAAGGTGAAGCTGCGCG
GCACCAACTTCCCCTCCGACGGCCCCGTAATGCAGAAGAAGACCATGGGCTGGGAGGCCTCCACCGAGCG
GATGTACCCCGAGGACGGCGCCCTGAAGGGCGAGATCAAGATGAGGCTGAAGCTGAAGGACGGCGGCCAC
TACGACGCCGAGGTCAAGACCACCTACATGGCCAAGAAGCCCGTGCAGCTGCCCGGCGCCTACAAGACCG
ACATCAAGCTGGACATCACCTCCCACAACGAGGACTACACCATCGTGGAACAGTACGAGCGCGCCGAGGG
CCGCCACTCCACCGGCGCCAGATCTAGA
[217 nt withheld, positions 729-945]
