>Addgene plasmid #21075 | pmRFP-LC3 | addgene partial sequence | sequence record 82014 | mRFP1-R 5'-GGAGCCGTACTGGAACTGAG-3'
CAGGCGAAGGGCAGGGGGCCGCCCTTGGTCACCTTCAGCTTGGCGGTCTGGGTGCCCTCGTAGGGGCGGC
CCTCGCCCTCGCCCTCGATCTCGAACTCGTGGCCGTTCACGGAGCCCTCCATGCGCACCTTGAAGCGCAT
GAACTCCTTGATGACGTCCTCGGAGGAGGCCATGCTAGCGGATCTGACGGTTCACTAAACCAGCTCTGCT
TATATAGACCTCCCACCGTACACGCCTACCGCCCATTTGCGTCAATGGGGCGGAGTTGTTACGACATTTT
GGAAAGTCCCGTTGATTTTGGTGCCAAAACAAACTCCCATTGACGTCAATGGGGTGGAGACTTGGAAATC
CCCGTGAGTCAAACCGCTATCCACGCCCATTGATGTACTGCCAAAACCGCATCACCATGGTAATAGCGAT
GACTAATACGTAGATGTACTGCCAAGTAGGAAAGTCCCATAAGGTCATGTACTGGGCATAATGCCAGGCG
GGCCATTTACCGTCATTGACGTCAATAGGGGGCGTACTTGGCATATGATACACTTGATGTACTGCCAAGT
GGGCAGTTTACCGTAAATACTCCACCCATTGACGTCAATGGAAAGTCCCTATTGGCGTTACTATGGGAAC
ATACGTCATTATTGACGTCAATGGGCGGGGGTCGTTGGGCGGTCAGCCAGGCGGGCCATTTACCGTAAGT
TATGTAACGCGGAACTCCATATATGGGCTATGAACTAATGACCCCGTAATTGATTACTATTAATAACTAA
TGCATGGCGGTAATACGGTTATCCACAGAATCAGGGGATAACGCAGGAAAGAACATGTGAGCAAAAGGCC
AGCAAAAGGCCAGGAACCGTAAAAAGGCCGCGTTGCTGGCGTTTTTCCATAGGCTCCGCCCCCCTGACGA
GCATCACAAAAATCGACGCTCAAGTCAGAGGTGGCGAAACCCGACAGGACTAT
